LOCUS       Exported 925 bp ds-DNA linear SYN 18-MAY-2021
DEFINITION  synthetic linear DNA
ACCESSION   .
VERSION     .
KEYWORDS    2XMyc-LRRK2-LRRs
SOURCE      synthetic DNA construct
  ORGANISM  synthetic DNA construct
REFERENCE   1 (bases 1 to 925)
  TITLE     The Parkinson Disease-associated Leucine-rich Repeat Kinase 2
            (LRRK2) Is a Dimer That Undergoes Intramolecular Autophosphorylation
  JOURNAL   J Biol Chem. 2008 Jun 13;283(24):16906-14.
  PUBMED    18397888
REFERENCE   2 (bases 1 to 925)
  AUTHORS   .
  TITLE     Direct Submission
  JOURNAL   Exported May 18, 2021 from SnapGene Server 1.1.58
            http://www.snapgene.com
FEATURES             Location/Qualifiers
     source          1..925
                     /organism="synthetic DNA construct"
                     /mol_type="other DNA"
     promoter        41..59
                     /label=T3 promoter
                     /note="promoter for bacteriophage T3 RNA polymerase"
     regulatory      91..100
                     /regulatory_class="other"
                     /note="vertebrate consensus sequence for strong initiation
                     of translation (Kozak, 1987)"
     CDS             100..129
                     /codon_start=1
                     /product="Myc (human c-Myc proto-oncogene) epitope tag"
                     /label=Myc
                     /translation="EQKLISEEDL"
     CDS             145..174
                     /codon_start=1
                     /product="Myc (human c-Myc proto-oncogene) epitope tag"
                     /label=Myc
                     /translation="EQKLISEEDL"
     protein_bind    193..217
                     /gene="mutant version of attB"
                     /label=attB1
                     /bound_moiety="BP Clonase(TM)"
                     /note="recombination site for the Gateway(R) BP reaction"
ORIGIN
        1 gtgaaccgtc agaatccgct agcgattacg ccaagctcga aattaaccct cactaaaggg
       61 aacaaaagct ggagctccac cgcggtggcg gccgccatgg agcagaaact catctctgaa
      121 gaggatctga gcccgggcgg atccgagcag aaactcatct ctgaagagga tctgctgcag
      181 gaattcgata tcacaagttt gtacaaaaaa gcaggctccg aattcgccct tgactcttct
      241 atggacagtg tgtttgctca aagtgatgac ctggatagtg aaggaagtga aggctcattt
      301 cttgtgaaaa agaaatctaa ttcaattagt gtaggagaat tttaccgaga tgccgtatta
      361 cagcgttgct caccaaattt gcaaagacat tccaattcct tggggcccat ttttgatcat
      421 gaagatttac tgaagcgaaa aagaaaaata ttatcttcag atgattcact caggtcatca
      481 aaacttcaat cccatatgag gcattcagac agcatttctt ctctggcttc tgagagagaa
      541 tatattacat cactagacct ttcagcaaat gaactaagag atattgatgc cctaagccag
      601 aaatgctgta taagtgttca tttggagcat cttgaaaagc tggagcttca ccagaatgca
      661 ctcacgagct ttccacaaca gctatgtgaa actctgaaga gtttgacaca tttggacttg
      721 cacagtaata aatttacatc atttccttct tatttgttga aaatgagttg tattgctaat
      781 cttgatgtct ctcgaaatga cattggaccc tcagtggttt tagatcctac agtgaaatgt
      841 ccaactctga aacagtttaa cctgtcatat aaccagctgt cttttgtacc tgagaacctc
      901 actgatgtgg tagagaaact ggaca
//
