[The description below was written by a language model from this plasmid's Addgene catalogue record and the feature table of its GenBank file.]
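Description:
2XMyc-LRRK2-LRRs is a mammalian expression plasmid built on a modified pCMV-Tag 3B backbone (about 4.3 kb without insert). It is propagated in E. coli as a high-copy plasmid under kanamycin selection. The record does not list the promoter or terminator explicitly, but the recommended sequencing primers (CMV forward, SV40 polyA reverse) are consistent with a CMV promoter and an SV40 polyadenylation signal flanking the insert, as the backbone name implies. According to the depositor, the original vector was altered in two ways: a second Myc epitope was added to give a tandem 2XMyc tag, and a Gateway cassette was inserted so that coding sequences could be introduced by recombination. The catalogue field gives the cloning method as restriction enzyme, but the depositor comments state that LRRK2 was cloned by Gateway recombination.

The insert is a fragment of human LRRK2, the leucine-rich repeat kinase linked to Parkinson disease (PARK8/dardarin). It is restricted to the leucine-rich repeat region, roughly residues 879–1278, and the depositor notes that these domain boundaries are approximate. The available sequence record covers only a 925 bp stretch at the 5′ junction, not the whole plasmid. It shows a T3 RNA polymerase promoter, a Kozak consensus for efficient translation initiation, two Myc tag coding segments and an attB1 Gateway recombination site immediately upstream of the insert. This arrangement agrees with an N-terminally 2XMyc-tagged fusion.

The construct suits expression of the isolated LRR domain in mammalian cells, with detection or immunoprecipitation through the Myc epitopes. The associated publication concerns LRRK2 dimerization and intramolecular autophosphorylation, so a likely use is in domain-level analyses alongside other LRRK2 fragments.
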