Addgene plasmid #25072: 2XMyc-LRRK2-LRRs
Depositing lab: Mark Cookson. Depositing organization: National Institute on Aging (NIA). Publication: The Parkinson Disease-associated Leucine-rich Repeat Kinase 2 (LRRK2) Is a Dimer That Undergoes Intramolecular Autophosphorylation. . J Biol Chem. 2008 Jun 13;283(24):16906-14. 10.1074/jbc.M708718200 PubMed 18397888.
Backbone
  Vector backbone: pCMV-Tag 3B
  Backbone manufacturer: Cookson Lab
  Backbone size w/o insert (bp): 4300
  Vector type: Mammalian Expression
Growth in bacteria
  Bacterial resistance: Kanamycin, 50 μg/mL
  Growth temperature: 37°C
  Growth strain: DH5alpha
  Copy number: High Copy
Gene/Insert
  Gene/Insert name: LRRK2
  Species: H. sapiens (human)
  Mutation: Contains only the LRR domains aa879-1278
  Entrez Gene: LRRK2 (a.k.a. AURA17, DARDARIN, PARK8, RIPK7, ROCO2)
  Tag / fusion protein: 2XMyc (N terminal on insert)
  Cloning method: Restriction Enzyme
  Sequencing primers: 5′ CMV-F; 3′ SV40pA-R
Terms and licenses: Academic/Nonprofit Terms; Industry Terms: Not Available to Industry
Depositor comments: An additional Myc tag has been added to the original vector. The 2XMyc vector was adapted to the invitrogen gateway system by insertion of a gateway cloning cassette. LRRK2 was cloned by gateway recombination. The domain structure and amino acid limits is approximate. According to depositor's domain organization, this construct contains the correct residues.
How to cite: 2XMyc-LRRK2-LRRs was a gift from Mark Cookson (Addgene plasmid # 25072 ; http://n2t.net/addgene:25072 ; RRID:Addgene_25072)
